>Addgene plasmid #117776 | pPRISM-Stop-cmlc2-eGFP | addgene full sequence | sequence record 227654 | Addgene NGS Result
CGGGTTTCGCCACCTCTGACTTGAGCGTCGATTTTTGTGATGCTCGTCAGGGGGGCGGAGCCTATGGAAA
AACGCCAGCAACGCGGCCTTTTTACGGTTCCTGGCCTTTTGCTGGCCTTTTGCTCACATGTTCTTTCCTG
CGTTATCCCCTGATTCTGTGGATAACCGTATTACCGCCTTTGAGTGAGCTGATACCGCTCGCCGCAGCCG
AACGACCGAGCGCAGCGAGTCAGTGAGCGAGGAAGCGGAACAGATTTAAATGGTACCGAGCAGAGGTGTA
AAAAGTACTCAAAAATTTTACTCAAGTGAAAGTACAAGTACTTAGGGAAAATTTTACTCAATTAAAAGTA
AAAGTATCTGGCTAGAATCTTACTTGAGTAAAAGTAAAAAAGTACTCCATTAAAATTGTACTTGAGTATT
AAGGAAGTAAAAGTAAAAGCAAGAAAGAAAACTAGAGTGGTCTCCCTTTAGTGAGGGTCAATTGATGGGA
GGCGTTCGGGCCACAGCGGACACGCAGGTGCGCAACGCAATTAATGTGAGTTAGCTCACTCATTAGGCAC
CCCAGGCTTTACACTTTATGCTTCCGGCTCGTATGTTGTGTGGAATTGTGAGCGGATAACAATTTCACAC
AGGAAACAGCTATGACCATGATTACGCCAAGCGCGCAATTAACCCTCACTAAAGGGAACAAAAGCTGGAG
GACCTCGAGGGGGGGCCCGGTACCCAATTCGCCCTATAGTGAGTCGTATTACGCGCGCTCACTGGCCGTC
GTTTTACAACGTCGTGACTGGGAAAACCCTGGCGTTACCCAACTTAATCGCCTTGCAGCACATCCCCCTT
TCGCCAGCTGGCGTAATAGCGAAGAGGCCCGCACCGATCGCCCTTCCCAACAGTTGCGCAGCCTGAATGG
CGAATGGACCTGCCACACTTCTATAATGATAGGTAGTAATGATTAGTAATGAGACTAGTAATTAAGTCTC
AGCCACCGTTAACTGAACATGTCAAAACCTGTGGAGACTGTTGAGATTTGATGTTCTGAAAAGATAAAGC
CTATAAATAAAATGTTGCCCAAATTTCCTGCCTGATGTTTTTCTTTGTCTTTGCTACATGGCTTTGCTGC
TCGGATCGGCTCACTCTGTGTATGCCACGTTCACTTTGTACTCTCCTTCTCACGGTAGGTTTATTATTTT
TAGATGTGCAGTTAGTTTCTGTGAAATAACACACCACACACTGATATTGTCTGTGCATTGACTTGGTGAG
TGCACATTGTTTTTGATCTTGACATATTTATATTTGATTGATCAGGTGAACTGTGTGAATCTAAAGTGCT
CCATACAGATGTTCTGCATTGAAAATATTCTCATTTTATTAGTGGAAGTGAGTGTATGCCACATCCAATC
AATTTCAGCAAACACCCCAGTATGATTTAATGCAAAAAAATGAAGGTATCAAACACGCATTACTACTTTG
CAGTTAAATATTTAACATTTATTCCAACACGAAAAAAAGCAGTAAATAACACTTTGACAAACACGTCAGG
ACATCTTATTTTTGTCACCCTCACAGGCAATTTAGTATAATATATTATATATATATATATATCATATAAT
AATATTCAGTATAATATATATATATATATCATATTATAATATTCAGTATAATATAAAACACAAACACATA
TATGTATAATATAATATAACATTTTTATTTATTGAGATGCCTCTATGGACCGTGTTATAAGAAGTAAAGA
TCAGGAGAAGTAAACATGAAGTGTAATTATGAATACTGATGTTAAATTAAGCTATGATGAGTTTTCACTG
TTAATTTACCATCTCAATTAAATGTTGATGCCTCCATGACCAAGTTAAGCAGATGAGACTGAGGACAACT
GTAGAAGACAAGATGTTCACTTTGCTGAATATAGCTGGCTTGACAGTTATCTATGACTCTATAAATATAT
ATATATTTTTTTTTTATAAAATGATTTATTTATAACTATATATCCATTTCTCAGACAGGTGCTTCATATC
CCTCACTCCCGTAGCTGTCCATGCTGGATCTGTCCCCGTTGTTTTTAAAAAGCTAAATAAGTTATTAACA
TGACTGCATCCAGCGAGCCAAACCTGTCTGGTGTACAGCTACCAGAGAAGCTTGAGATCCTAGTCACCGG
CGGCATTCATCCATCCTTTTCATCCCTCAAATCTCTCATTCACGTCCCCCTCCCCATCTGCACACTTTAT
CTCATTTTCCACCCTGCTGGAATCTGAGCACTTGTGCAGTTATCAGGGCTCCTGTATTTAGGAGGCTCTG
GGTGTCCATGTAGGGGACGAACAGAAACACTGCAGACCTTTATAGAAGAACAAATGATAAGAGTCCTCAT
ACATAAAGACTCCATTAGAAACGTCAGTGACCCAGGAGCCCAGACCAACAGCAAAGCAGACAGTGAAGGA
TCCACAGCCTGACTAACTCGACAAACCCCCCCAAACCTAAGGTGAGTTGATCTTTAAGCTTTTTACATTT
TCAGCTCGCATATATCAATTCGCGCGCATTGTCACACTAGCACCCACTAGCGGTCAGACTGCAGATTGCA
GCACGAAACAGGAAGCTGACTCCACATGGTCACATGCTCACTGAAGTGTTGACTTCCCTGACAGCTGTGC
ACTTTCTAAACCGGTTTTCTCATTCATTTACAGTTCAGCCGGAATTCACCTCGAGACCATGGCTCCAAAG
AAGAAGCGTAAGGTAACCATGGTGAGCAAGGGCGAGGAGCTGTTCACCGGGGTGGTGCCCATCCTGGTCG
AGCTGGACGGCGACGTAAACGGCCACAAGTTCAGCGTGTCCGGCGAGGGCGAGGGCGATGCCACCTACGG
CAAGCTGACCCTGAAGTTCATCTGCACCACCGGCAAGCTGCCCGTGCCCTGGCCCACCCTCGTGACCACC
CTGACCTACGGCGTGCAGTGCTTCAGCCGCTACCCCGACCACATGAAGCAGCACGACTTCTTCAAGTCCG
CCATGCCCGAAGGCTACGTCCAGGAGCGCACCATCTTCTTCAAGGACGACGGCAACTACAAGACCCGCGC
CGAGGTGAAGTTCGAGGGCGACACCCTGGTGAACCGCATCGAGCTGAAGGGCATCGACTTCAAGGAGGAC
GGCAACATCCTGGGGCACAAGCTGGAGTACAACTACAACAGCCACAACGTCTATATCATGGCCGACAAGC
AGAAGAACGGCATCAAGGTGAACTTCAAGATCCGCCACAACATCGAGGACGGCAGCGTGCAGCTCGCCGA
CCACTACCAGCAGAACACCCCCATCGGCGACGGCCCCGTGCTGCTGCCCGACAACCACTACCTGAGCACC
CAGTCCGCCCTGAGCAAAGACCCCAACGAGAAGCGCGATCACATGGTCCTGCTGGAGTTCGTGACCGCCG
CCGGGATCACTCTCGGCATGGACGAGCTGTACAAGTAAAGATCTGTGCCTTCTAGTTGCCAGCCATCTGT
TGTTTGCCCCTCCCCCGTGCCTTCCTTGACCCTGGAAGGTGCCACTCCCACTGTCCTTTCCTAATAAAAT
GAGGAAATTGCATCGCATTGTCTGAGTAGGTGTCATTCTATTCTGGGGGGTGGGGTGGGGCAGGACAGCA
AGGGGGAGGATTGGGAAGACAATAGCAGGCATGCTGGGGATGCGGTGGGCTCTATGGCTTCTGAGGCGGA
AAGAACCAAAGGGCGAATTAATTCATTGATGAGTTTGGACAAACCACAACTAGAATGCAGTGAAAAAAAT
GCTTTATTTGTGAAATTTGTGATGCTATTGCTTTATTTGTAACCATTATAAGCTGCAATAAACAAGTTAA
CAACAACAATTGCATTCATTTTATGTTTCAGGTTCAGGGGGAGGTGTGGGAGGTTTTTTAAAGCAAGTAA
AACCTCTACAAATGTGGTCATTGATGAGTTTGGACAAACCACAACTAGAATGCAGTGAAAAAAATGCTTT
ATTTGTGAAATTTGTGATGCTATTGCTTTATTTGTAACCATTATAAGCTGCAATAAACAAGTTAACAACA
ACAATTGCATTCATTTTATGTTTCAGGTTCAGGGGGAGGTGTGGGAGGTTTTTTAAAGCAAGTAAAACCT
CTACAAATGTGGTCATTCAGATCAATTAACCCTCACCCGGGCTAGCGATGCATGGGAGCTCTGACGTACG
TTGTCTAGCAAGGAAGTGAAGAGCTATCCGGATATATATGTATGTTATCATAACTGTACTGGCTATGTCA
GGTGGTAATGACTGTAACGTTACGTTACTCGTTGTAGGCACGACATTGAATATGCTCTTCTCCGCTGTGG
CCCGAACGCCTCCCGCTAGCGATGGGATCTAATACGACTCACTATAGGGAGACCAAGGGAAAATAGAATG
AAGTGATCTCCAAAAAATAAGTACTTTTTGACTGTAAATAAAATTGTAAGGAGTAAAAAGTACTTTTTTT
TCTAAAAAAATGTAATTAAGTAAAAGTAAAAGTATTGATTTTTAATTGTACTCAAGTAAAGTAAAAATCC
CCAAAAATAATACTTAAGTACAGTAATCAAGTAAAATTACTCAAGTACTTTACACCTCTGGGATCCAGCT
GCATCATGAACAATAAAACTGTCTGCTTACATAAACAGTAATACAAGGGGTGTTATGAGCCATATTCAAC
GGGAAACGTCGAGGCCGCGATTAAATTCCAACATGGATGCTGATTTATATGGGTATAAATGGGCTCGCGA
TAATGTCGGGCAATCAGGTGCGACAATCTATCGCTTGTATGGGAAGCCCGATGCGCCAGAGTTGTTTCTG
AAACATGGCAAAGGTAGCGTTGCCAATGATGTTACAGATGAGATGGTCAGACTAAACTGGCTGACGGAAT
TTATGCCTCTTCCGACCATCAAGCATTTTATCCGTACTCCTGATGATGCATGGTTACTCACCACTGCGAT
CCCCGGAAAAACAGCATTCCAGGTATTAGAAGAATATCCTGATTCAGGTGAAAATATTGTTGATGCGCTG
GCAGTGTTCCTGCGCCGGTTGCATTCGATTCCTGTTTGTAATTGTCCTTTTAACAGCGATCGCGTATTTC
GTCTCGCTCAGGCGCAATCACGAATGAATAACGGTTTGGTTGATGCGAGTGATTTTGATGACGAGCGTAA
TGGCTGGCCTGTTGAACAAGTCTGGAAAGAAATGCATAAACTTTTGCCATTCTCACCGGATTCAGTCGTC
ACTCATGGTGATTTCTCACTTGATAACCTTATTTTTGACGAGGGGAAATTAATAGGTTGTATTGATGTTG
GACGAGTCGGAATCGCAGACCGATACCAGGATCTTGCCATCCTATGGAACTGCCTCGGTGAGTTTTCTCC
TTCATTACAGAAACGGCTTTTTCAAAAATATGGTATTGATAATCCTGATATGAATAAATTGCAGTTTCAT
TTGATGCTCGATGAGTTTTTCTAATCAGAATTGGTTAATTGGTTGTAACACTGGCAAAAAGGATCTAGGT
GAAGATCCTTTTTGATAATCTCATGACCAAAATCCCTTAACGTGAGTTTTCGTTCCACTGAGCGTCAGAC
CCCGTAGAAAAGATCAAAGGATCTTCTTGAGATCCTTTTTTTCTGCGCGTAATCTGCTGCTTGCAAACAA
AAAAACCACCGCTACCAGCGGTGGTTTGTTTGCCGGATCAAGAGCTACCAACTCTTTTTCCGAAGGTAAC
TGGCTTCAGCAGAGCGCAGATACCAAATACTGTTCTTCTAGTGTAGCCGTAGTTAGGCCACCACTTCAAG
AACTCTGTAGCACCGCCTACATACCTCGCTCTGCTAATCCTGTTACCAGTGGCTGCTGCCAGTGGCGATA
AGTCGTGTCTTACCGGGTTGGACTCAAGACGATAGTTACCGGATAAGGCGCAGCGGTCGGGCTGAACGGG
GGGTTCGTGCACACAGCCCAGCTTGGAGCGAACGACCTACACCGAACTGAGATACCTACAGCGTGAGCTA
TGAGAAAGCGCCACGGTTCCCGAAGGGAGAAAGGCGGACAGGTATCCGGTAAGCGGCAGGGTCGGAACAG
GAGAGCGCACGAGGGAGCTTCCAGGGGGAAACGCCTGGTATCTTTATAGTCCTGT
Features (pLannotate 1.2.2; 19 found; start..end, strand, type, name):
    457..475     -  promoter       T7 Φ3.8 promoter (fragment): weak promoter for bacteriophage T7 RNA polymerase
    532..553     +  protein_bind   CAP binding site: CAP binding activates transcription in the presence of cAMP. E. coli catabolite activator protein
    568..598     +  promoter       lac promoter: promoter for the E. coli lac operon
    606..622     +  protein_bind   lac operator: The lac repressor binds to the lac operator to inhibit transcription in E. coli. This inhibition can be relieved by adding lactose or isopropyl-β-D-thiogalactopyranoside (IPTG). lac repressor encoded by lacI
    667..685     +  promoter       T3 promoter: promoter for bacteriophage T3 RNA polymerase
    701..724     +  misc_feature   MCS (fragment): pBluescript multiple cloning site
    733..751     -  promoter       T7 promoter: promoter for bacteriophage T7 RNA polymerase
    759..914     +  CDS            lacZα (fragment): LacZα fragment of β-galactosidase; lacZ fragment
   1623..1639    +  promoter       LEU2 promoter (fragment): S. cerevisiae LEU2
   2749..3468    +  CDS            EGFP: the original enhanced GFP (Yang et al., 1996) mammalian codon-optimized
   3473..3697    +  polyA_signal   bGH poly(A) signal: bovine growth hormone polyadenylation signal
   3701..3718    +  promoter       SV40 promoter (fragment): SV40 enhancer and early promoter
   3767..3848    -  polyA_signal   SV40 poly(A) signal: SV40 polyadenylation signal
   3871..3938    -  CDS            large T antigen (fragment): large T antigen from SV40 (simian virus 40)
   3972..4053    -  polyA_signal   SV40 poly(A) signal: SV40 polyadenylation signal
   4076..4143    -  CDS            large T antigen (fragment): large T antigen from SV40 (simian virus 40)
   4370..4388    +  promoter       T7 promoter: promoter for bacteriophage T7 RNA polymerase
   4675..5484    +  CDS            KanR: aminoglycoside phosphotransferase; aph(3')-Ia; confers resistance to kanamycin in bacteria or G418 (Geneticin®) in eukaryotes
   5627..70      +  rep_origin     ori (across the origin): high-copy-number ColE1/pMB1/pBR322/pUC origin of replication
