[The description below was written by a language model from this plasmid's Addgene catalogue record and pLannotate feature annotations shown in this document.]
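Description:
pPRISM-Stop-cmlc2-eGFP is a 6.1 kb bacterial donor plasmid built on the pK backbone and designed as a template for precise CRISPR-directed genomic integration by the GeneWeld method, in which short homology arms direct insertion of a cassette at a nuclease-cut target locus. It is propagated in E. coli from a high-copy ColE1/pUC-type origin and selected with kanamycin through an aph(3')-Ia resistance gene. The feature table also shows pBluescript-style cloning remnants (lac promoter and operator, a lacZα fragment, T3 and T7 promoters and part of a multiple cloning site). The record does not annotate homology arms or nuclease target sites, and it does not state where user-specific homology would be added.

The payload, listed as a roughly 3.3 kb insert of zebrafish origin, combines a "3x3 Stop" sequence with a secondary marker gene. The Stop element is not annotated as such, and its design is not described in the record. The name suggests it terminates expression of the targeted gene, and the two tandem SV40 poly(A) signals with adjoining large T antigen fragments may belong to this terminating region. The secondary gene is a cardiac myosin light chain 2 (cmlc2) promoter driving nuclear-localised EGFP. The EGFP coding sequence is followed by a bGH polyadenylation signal, while the cmlc2 promoter and NLS are not called by the annotation software and presumably lie in the unannotated stretch upstream. Heart-specific green fluorescence would give a visible readout for identifying animals carrying the integrated cassette, independent of the targeted gene's own expression. The depositor notes the plasmid may work in other species, and that minor discrepancies between the deposited and quality-control sequences do not affect function.
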