Addgene plasmid #117776: pPRISM-Stop-cmlc2-eGFP
Purpose: Donor for precise CRISPR directed genomic integration using the GeneWeld method
Depositing lab: Jeffrey Essner. Depositing organization: Iowa State University. Publication: Efficient targeted integration directed by short homology in zebrafish and mammalian cells. Wierson WA, Welker JM, Almeida MP, Mann CM, Webster DA, Torrie ME, Weiss TJ, Kambakam S, Vollbrecht MK, Lan M, McKeighan KC, Levey J, Ming Z, Wehmeier A, Mikelson CS, Haltom JA, Kwan KM, Chien CB, Balciunas D, Ekker SC, Clark KJ, Webber BR, Moriarity BS, Solin SL, Carlson DF, Dobbs DL, McGrail M, Essner J. Elife. 2020 May 15;9. pii: 53968. doi: 10.7554/eLife.53968. PubMed 32412410.
Backbone
  Vector backbone: pK
  Backbone manufacturer: Karl J. Clark
  Backbone size w/o insert (bp): 2856
  Vector type: Synthetic Biology
Growth in bacteria
  Bacterial resistance: Kanamycin, 50 μg/mL
  Growth temperature: 30°C
  Growth strain: NEB Stable
  Copy number: High Copy
Gene/Insert
  Gene/Insert name: 3x3 Stop sequence (alt name: Stop)
  Species: D. rerio (zebrafish)
  Insert size (bp): 3289
  Cloning method: Gibson Cloning
  Sequencing primers: 5′ aaaagcaagaaagaaaactagagtgg; 3′ atggctcataacaccccttg
Terms and licenses: Academic/Nonprofit Terms; Industry Terms: Not Available to Industry
Depositor comments: Secondary gene is a cardiac-myosin-light-chain-2 promoter driving NLS-eGFP. Online tools and cloning help available at <www.genesculpt.org/gtaghd/>. May work in additional species beyond those listed. Please note that some discrepancies were found between Addgene's quality control result and the depositor's provided sequence. The depositor noted that these discrepancies do NOT affect plasmid function.
How to cite: pPRISM-Stop-cmlc2-eGFP was a gift from Jeffrey Essner (Addgene plasmid # 117776 ; http://n2t.net/addgene:117776 ; RRID:Addgene_117776)
