>Addgene plasmid #117776 | pPRISM-Stop-cmlc2-eGFP | depositor partial sequence | sequence record 222281 | Backbone
TGAAGAGCTATCCGGATATATATGTATGTTATCATAACTGTACTGGCTATGTCAGGTGGTAATGACTGTA
ACGTTACGTTACTCGTTGTAGGCACGACATTGAATATGCTCTTCTCCGCTGTGGCCCGAACGCCTCCCGC
TAGCGATGGGATCTAATACGACTCACTATAGGGAGACCAAGGGAAAATAGAATGAAGTGATCTCCAAAAA
ATAAGTACTTTTTGACTGTAAATAAAATTGTAAGGAGTAAAAAGTACTTTTTTTTCTAAAAAAATGTAAT
TAAGTAAAAGTAAAAGTATTGATTTTTAATTGTACTCAAGTAAAGTAAAAATCCCCAAAAATAATACTTA
AGTACAGTAATCAAGTAAAATTACTCAAGTACTTTACACCTCTGGGATCCAGCTGCATCATGAACAATAA
AACTGTCTGCTTACATAAACAGTAATACAAGGGGTGTTATGAGCCATATTCAACGGGAAACGTCGAGGCC
GCGATTAAATTCCAACATGGATGCTGATTTATATGGGTATAAATGGGCTCGCGATAATGTCGGGCAATCA
GGTGCGACAATCTATCGCTTGTATGGGAAGCCCGATGCGCCAGAGTTGTTTCTGAAACATGGCAAAGGTA
GCGTTGCCAATGATGTTACAGATGAGATGGTCAGACTAAACTGGCTGACGGAATTTATGCCTCTTCCGAC
CATCAAGCATTTTATCCGTACTCCTGATGATGCATGGTTACTCACCACTGCGATCCCCGGAAAAACAGCA
TTCCAGGTATTAGAAGAATATCCTGATTCAGGTGAAAATATTGTTGATGCGCTGGCAGTGTTCCTGCGCC
GGTTGCATTCGATTCCTGTTTGTAATTGTCCTTTTAACAGCGATCGCGTATTTCGTCTCGCTCAGGCGCA
ATCACGAATGAATAACGGTTTGGTTGATGCGAGTGATTTTGATGACGAGCGTAATGGCTGGCCTGTTGAA
CAAGTCTGGAAAGAAATGCATAAACTTTTGCCATTCTCACCGGATTCAGTCGTCACTCATGGTGATTTCT
CACTTGATAACCTTATTTTTGACGAGGGGAAATTAATAGGTTGTATTGATGTTGGACGAGTCGGAATCGC
AGACCGATACCAGGATCTTGCCATCCTATGGAACTGCCTCGGTGAGTTTTCTCCTTCATTACAGAAACGG
CTTTTTCAAAAATATGGTATTGATAATCCTGATATGAATAAATTGCAGTTTCATTTGATGCTCGATGAGT
TTTTCTAATCAGAATTGGTTAATTGGTTGTAACACTGGCAAAAAGGATCTAGGTGAAGATCCTTTTTGAT
AATCTCATGACCAAAATCCCTTAACGTGAGTTTTCGTTCCACTGAGCGTCAGACCCCGTAGAAAAGATCA
AAGGATCTTCTTGAGATCCTTTTTTTCTGCGCGTAATCTGCTGCTTGCAAACAAAAAAACCACCGCTACC
AGCGGTGGTTTGTTTGCCGGATCAAGAGCTACCAACTCTTTTTCCGAAGGTAACTGGCTTCAGCAGAGCG
CAGATACCAAATACTGTTCTTCTAGTGTAGCCGTAGTTAGGCCACCACTTCAAGAACTCTGTAGCACCGC
CTACATACCTCGCTCTGCTAATCCTGTTACCAGTGGCTGCTGCCAGTGGCGATAAGTCGTGTCTTACCGG
GTTGGACTCAAGACGATAGTTACCGGATAAGGCGCAGCGGTCGGGCTGAACGGGGGGTTCGTGCACACAG
CCCAGCTTGGAGCGAACGACCTACACCGAACTGAGATACCTACAGCGTGAGCTATGAGAAAGCGCCACGG
TTCCCGAAGGGAGAAAGGCGGACAGGTATCCGGTAAGCGGCAGGGTCGGAACAGGAGAGCGCACGAGGGA
GCTTCCAGGGGGAAACGCCTGGTATCTTTATAGTCCTGTCGGGTTTCGCCACCTCTGACTTGAGCGTCGA
TTTTTGTGATGCTCGTCAGGGGGGCGGAGCCTATGGAAAAACGCCAGCAACGCGGCCTTTTTACGGTTCC
TGGCCTTTTGCTGGCCTTTTGCTCACATGTTCTTTCCTGCGTTATCCCCTGATTCTGTGGATAACCGTAT
TACCGCCTTTGAGTGAGCTGATACCGCTCGCCGCAGCCGAACGACCGAGCGCAGCGAGTCAGTGAGCGAG
GAAGCGGAACAGATTTAAATGGTACCGAGCAGAGGTGTAAAAAGTACTCAAAAATTTTACTCAAGTGAAA
GTACAAGTACTTAGGGAAAATTTTACTCAATTAAAAGTAAAAGTATCTGGCTAGAATCTTACTTGAGTAA
AAGTAAAAAAGTACTCCATTAAAATTGTACTTGAGTATTAAGGAAGTAAAAGTAAAAGCAAGAAAGAAAA
CTAGAGTGGTCTCCCTTTAGTGAGGGTCAATTGATGGGAGGCGTTCGGGCCACAGCGGACACGCAGGTGC
GCAACGCAATTAATGTGAGTTAGCTCACTCATTAGGCACCCCAGGCTTTACACTTTATGCTTCCGGCTCG
TATGTTGTGTGGAATTGTGAGCGGATAACAATTTCACACAGGAAACAGCTATGACCATGATTACGCCAAG
CGCGCAATTAACCCTCACTAAAGGGAACAAAAGCTGGAGGACCTCGAGGGGGGGCCCGGTACCCAATTCG
CCCTATAGTGAGTCGTATTACGCGCGCTCACTGGCCGTCGTTTTACAACGTCGTGACTGGGAAAACCCTG
GCGTTACCCAACTTAATCGCCTTGCAGCACATCCCCCTTTCGCCAGCTGGCGTAATAGCGAAGAGGCCCG
CACCGATCGCCCTTCCCAACAGTTGCGCAGCCTGAATGGCGAATGGACCTGCCACA
