>Addgene plasmid #117776 | pPRISM-Stop-cmlc2-eGFP | depositor partial sequence | sequence record 222282 | Insert
CTTCTATAATGATAGGTAGTAATGATTAGTAATGAGACTAGTAATTAAGTCTCAGCCACCGTTAACTGAA
CATGTCAAAACCTGTGGAGACTGTTGAGATTTGATGTTCTGAAAAGATAAAGCCTATAAATAAAATGTTG
CCCAAATTTCCTGCCTGATGTTTTTCTTTGTCTTTGCTACATGGCTTTGCTGCTCGGATCGGCTCACTCT
GTGTATGCCACGTTCACTTTGTACTCTCCTTCTCACGGTAGGTTTATTATTTTTAGATGTGCAGTTAGTT
TCTGTGAAATAACACACCACACACTGATATTGTCTGTGCATTGACTTGGTGAGTGCACATTGTTTTTGAT
CTTGACATATTTATATTTGATTGATCAGGTGAACTGTGTGAATCTAAAGTGCTCCATACAGATGTTCTGC
ATTGAAAATATTCTCATTTTATTAGTGGAAGTGAGTGTATGCCACATCCAATCAATTTCAGCAAACACCC
CAGTATGATTTAATGCAAAAAAATGAAGGTATCAAACACGCATTACTACTTTGCAGTTAAATATTTAACA
TTTATTCCAACACGAAAAAAAGCAGTAAATAACACTTTGACAAACACGTCAGGACATCTTATTTTTGTCA
CCCTCACAGGCAATTTAGTATAATATATTATATATATATATATATCATATAATAATATTCAGTATAATAT
ATATATATATATCATATTATAATATTCAGTATAATATAAAACACAAACACATATATGTATAATATAATAT
AACATTTTTATTTATTGAGATGCCTCTATGGACCGTGTTATAAGAAGTAAAGATCAGGAGAAGTAAACAT
GAAGTGTAATTATGAATACTGATGTTAAATTAAGCTATGATGAGTTTTCACTGTTAATTTACCATCTCAA
TTAAATGTTGATGCCTCCATGACCAAGTTAAGCAGATGAGACTGAGACAACTGTAGAAGACAAGATGTTC
ACTTTGCTGAATATAGCTGGCTTGACAGTTATCTATGACTCTATAAATATATATATATTTTTTTTTTTAT
AAAATGATTTATTTATAACTATATATCCATTTCTCAGACAGGTGCTTCATATCCCTCACTCCCGTAGCTG
TCCATGCTGGATCTGTCCCCGTTGTTTTTAAAAAGCTAAATAAGTTATTAACATGACTGCATCCAGCGAG
CCAAACCTGTCTGGTGTACAGCTACCAGAGAAGCTTGAGATCCTAGTCACCGGCGGCATTCATCCATCCT
TTTCATCCCTCAAATCTCTCATTCACGTCCCCCTCCCCATCTGCACACTTTATCTCATTTTCCACCCTGC
TGGAATCTGAGCACTTGTGCAGTTATCAGGGCTCCTGTATTTAGGAGGCTCTGGGTGTCCATGTAGGGGA
CGAACAGAAACACTGCAGACCTTTATAGAAGAACAAATGATAAGAGTCCTCATACATAAAGACTCCATTA
GAAACGTCAGTGACCCAGGAGCCCAGACCAACAGCAAAGCAGACAGTGAAGGATCCACAGCCTGACTAAC
TCGACAAACCCCCCCAAACCTAAGGTGAGTTGATCTTTAAGCTTTTTACATTTTCAGCTCGCATATATCA
ATTCGCGCGCATTGTCACACTAGCACCCACTAGCGGTCAGACTGCAGATTGCAGCACGAAACAGGAAGCT
GACTCCACATGGTCACATGCTCACTGAAGTGTTGACTTCCCTGACAGCTGTGCACTTTCTAAACCGGTTT
TCTCATTCATTTACAGTTCAGCCGGAATTCACCTCGAGACCATGGCTCCAAAGAAGAAGCGTAAGGTAAC
CATGGTGAGCAAGGGCGAGGAGCTGTTCACCGGGGTGGTGCCCATCCTGGTCGAGCTGGACGGCGACGTA
AACGGCCACAAGTTCAGCGTGTCCGGCGAGGGCGAGGGCGATGCCACCTACGGCAAGCTGACCCTGAAGT
TCATCTGCACCACCGGCAAGCTGCCCGTGCCCTGGCCCACCCTCGTGACCACCCTGACCTACGGCGTGCA
GTGCTTCAGCCGCTACCCCGACCACATGAAGCAGCACGACTTCTTCAAGTCCGCCATGCCCGAAGGCTAC
GTCCAGGAGCGCACCATCTTCTTCAAGGACGACGGCAACTACAAGACCCGCGCCGAGGTGAAGTTCGAGG
GCGACACCCTGGTGAACCGCATCGAGCTGAAGGGCATCGACTTCAAGGAGGACGGCAACATCCTGGGGCA
CAAGCTGGAGTACAACTACAACAGCCACAACGTCTATATCATGGCCGACAAGCAGAAGAACGGCATCAAG
GTGAACTTCAAGATCCGCCACAACATCGAGGACGGCAGCGTGCAGCTCGCCGACCACTACCAGCAGAACA
CCCCCATCGGCGACGGCCCCGTGCTGCTGCCCGACAACCACTACCTGAGCACCCAGTCCGCCCTGAGCAA
AGACCCCAACGAGAAGCGCGATCACATGGTCCTGCTGGAGTTCGTGACCGCCGCCGGGATCACTCTCGGC
ATGGACGAGCTGTACAAGTAAAGATCTGTGCCTTCTAGTTGCCAGCCATCTGTTGTTTGCCCCTCCCCCG
TGCCTTCCTTGACCCTGGAAGGTGCCACTCCCACTGTCCTTTCCTAATAAAATGAGGAAATTGCATCGCA
TTGTCTGAGTAGGTGTCATTCTATTCTGGGGGGTGGGGTGGGGCAGGACAGCAAGGGGGAGGATTGGGAA
GACAATAGCAGGCATGCTGGGGATGCGGTGGGCTCTATGGCTTCTGAGGCGGAAAGAACCAAAGGGCGAA
TTAATTCATTGATGAGTTTGGACAAACCACAACTAGAATGCAGTGAAAAAAATGCTTTATTTGTGAAATT
TGTGATGCTATTGCTTTATTTGTAACCATTATAAGCTGCAATAAACAAGTTAACAACAACAATTGCATTC
ATTTTATGTTTCAGGTTCAGGGGGAGGTGTGGGAGGTTTTTTAAAGCAAGTAAAACCTCTACAAATGTGG
TCATTGATGAGTTTGGACAAACCACAACTAGAATGCAGTGAAAAAAATGCTTTATTTGTGAAATTTGTGA
TGCTATTGCTTTATTTGTAACCATTATAAGCTGCAATAAACAAGTTAACAACAACAATTGCATTCATTTT
ATGTTTCAGGTTCAGGGGGAGGTGTGGGAGGTTTTTTAAAGCAAGTAAAACCTCTACAAATGTGGTCATT
CAGATCAATTAACCCTCACCCGGGCTAGCGATGCATGGGAGCTCTGACGTACGTTGTCTAGCAAGGAAG
